>Addgene plasmid #161615 | IDG_FAM26E_OE_1 | addgene full sequence | sequence record 318721 | Addgene NGS Result
TTATTAATAGTAATCAATTACGGGGTCATTAGTTCATAGCCCATATATGGAGTTCCGCGTTACATAACTT
ACGGTAAATGGCCCGCCTGGCTGACCGCCCAACGACCCCCGCCCATTGACGTCAATAATGACGTATGTTC
CCATAGTAACGCCAATAGGGACTTTCCATTGACGTCAATGGGTGGAGTATTTACGGTAAACTGCCCACTT
GGCAGTACATCAAGTGTATCATATGCCAAGTACGCCCCCTATTGACGTCAATGACGGTAAATGGCCCGCC
TGGCATTATGCCCAGTACATGACCTTATGGGACTTTCCTACTTGGCAGTACATCTACGTATTAGTCATCG
CTATTACCATGGTGATGCGGTTTTGGCAGTACATCAATGGGCGTGGATAGCGGTTTGACTCACGGGGATT
TCCAAGTCTCCACCCCATTGACGTCAATGGGAGTTTGTTTTGGCACCAAAATCAACGGGACTTTCCAAAA
TGTCGTAACAACTCCGCCCCATTGACGCAAATGGGCGGTAGGCGTGTACGGTGGGAGGTCTATATAAGCA
GAGCTCTCTGGCTAACTGTCGGGATCAACAAGTTTGTACAAAAAAGTTGGCATGGATGCTTTTCAGGGCA
TTTTAAAATTCTTCCTTAATCAGAAAACTGTTATTGGCTACAGCTTCATGGCTCTGCTGACCGTGGGAAG
TGAGCGTCTCTTTTCTGTTGTGGCTTTTAAGTGCCCCTGCAGCACTGAGAATATGACCTATGGGCTGGTT
TTCCTCTTTGCTCCTGCCTGGGTGTTACTGATCCTGGGATTCTTTCTGAACAATAGGTCGTGGAGACTCT
TCACAGGCTGCTGTGTGAATCCCAGGAAAATCTTTCCCAGAGGCCACAGCTGCCGTTTCTTCTACGTCCT
CGGCCAGATCACTCTGAGCTCATTGGTGGCTCCAGTGATGTGGCTTTCTGTGGCTCTGCTCAATGGAACT
TTCTATGAATGTGCCATGAGCGGGACGAGAAGTTCAGGACTCCTGGAACTGATTTGCAAGGGTAAGCCCA
AAGAGTGCTGGGAAGAACTTCACAAAGTATCTTGTGGCAAAACTAGCATGCTACCTACCGTCAATGAAGA
ACTGAAACTCTCCCTTCAGGCCCAGTCTCAGATTCTAGGATGGTGCCTGATTTGTTCAGCGTCTTTCTTC
TCTCTGCTCACCACATGTTATGCTCGCTGCCGATCTAAAGTTAGCTACCTTCAGCTGAGTTTTTGGAAGA
CATATGCACAAAAGGAGAAGGAGCAGTTGGAAAATACATTTCTGGACTATGCCAACAAGCTGAGCGAGAG
GAACCTGAAATGTTTTTTTGAAAACAAGAGGCCAGATCCTTTTCCCATGCCTACGTTTGCTGCCTGGGAG
GCTGCTTCAGAGCTGCATTCTTTCCACCAAAGCCAGCAACACTATAGCACCCTCCACAGAGTGGTGGACA
ATGGTCTGCAACTTAGCCCTGAGGATGATGAGACGACAATGGTCCTTGTGGGTACTGCCCACAATATGTA
CCCAACTTTCTTGTACAAAGTGGTTGGTAAGCCTATCCCTAACCCTCTCCTCGGTCTCGATTCTACGTAG
TAATGAGCTAGCGCTAACCGGTGGCGCGTTAAGTCGACAATCAACCTCTGGATTACAAAATTTGTGAAAG
ATTGACTGGTATTCTTAACTATGTTGCTCCTTTTACGCTATGTGGATACGCTGCTTTAATGCCTTTGTAT
CATGCTATTGCTTCCCGTATGGCTTTCATTTTCTCCTCCTTGTATAAATCCTGGTTGCTGTCTCTTTATG
AGGAGTTGTGGCCCGTTGTCAGGCAACGTGGCGTGGTGTGCACTGTGTTTGCTGACGCAACCCCCACTGG
TTGGGGCATTGCCACCACCTGTCAGCTCCTTTCCGGGACTTTCGCTTTCCCCCTCCCTATTGCCACGGCG
GAACTCATCGCCGCCTGCCTTGCCCGCTGCTGGACAGGGGCTCGGCTGTTGGGCACTGACAATTCCGTGG
TGTTGTCGGGGAAATCATCGTCCTTTCCTTGGCTGCTCGCCTGTGTTGCCACCTGGATTCTGCGCGGGAC
GTCCTTCTGCTACGTCCCTTCGGCCCTCAATCCAGCGGACCTTCCTTCCCGCGGCCTGCTGCCGGCTCTG
CGGCCTCTTCCGCGTCTTCGCCTTCGCCCTCAGACGAGTCGGATCTCCCTTTGGGCCGCCTCCCCGCGTC
GACTTTAAGACCAATGACTTACAAGGCAGCTGTAGATCTTAGCCACTTTTTAAAAGAAAAGGGGGGACTG
GAAGGGCTAATTCACTCCCAACGAAGACAAGATCTGCTTTTTGCTTGTACTGGGTCTCTCTGGTTAGACC
AGATCTGAGCCTGGGAGCTCTCTGGCTAACTAGGGAACCCACTGCTTAAGCCTCAATAAAGCTTGCCTTG
AGTGCTTCAAGTAGTGTGTGCCCGTCTGTTGTGTGACTCTGGTAACTAGAGATCCCTCAGACCCTTTTAG
TCAGTGTGGAAAATCTCTAGCAGTACGTATAGTAGTTCATGTCATCTTATTATTCAGTATTTATAACTTG
CAAAGAAATGAATATCAGAGAGTGAGAGGAACTTGTTTATTGCAGCTTATAATGGTTACAAATAAAGCAA
TAGCATCACAAATTTCACAAATAAAGCATTTTTTTCACTGCATTCTAGTTGTGGTTTGTCCAAACTCATC
AATGTATCTTATCATGTCTGGCTCTAGCTATCCCGCCCCTAACTCCGCCCATCCCGCCCCTAACTCCGCC
CAGTTCCGCCCATTCTCCGCCCCATGGCTGACTAATTTTTTTTATTTATGCAGAGGCCGAGGCCGCCTCG
GCCTCTGAGCTATTCCAGAAGTAGTGAGGAGGCTTTTTTGGAGGCCTAGGGACGTACCCAATTCGCCCTA
TAGTGAGTCGTATTACGCGCGCTCACTGGCCGTCGTTTTACAACGTCGTGACTGGGAAAACCCTGGCGTT
ACCCAACTTAATCGCCTTGCAGCACATCCCCCTTTCGCCAGCTGGCGTAATAGCGAAGAGGCCCGCACCG
ATCGCCCTTCCCAACAGTTGCGCAGCCTGAATGGCGAATGGG
[124 nt withheld, positions 3123-3246]
C
[91 nt withheld, positions 3248-3338]
A
[49 nt withheld, positions 3340-3388]
CCTTTGACGTTGGAGTCCACGTTCTTT
[37 nt withheld, positions 3416-3452]
ACCCTATCTCGGTCTATTCTTTTGATTTATAAGGGATTTTGCCGATTTCGGCCTATTGGTTAAAAAATGA
GCTGATTTAACAAAAATTTAACGCGAATTTTAACAAAATATTAACGCTTACAATTTAGGTGGCACTTTTC
GGGGAAATGTGCGCGGAACCCCTATTTGTTTATTTTTCTAAATACATTCAAATATGTATCCGCTCATGAG
ACAATAACCCTGATAAATGCTTCAATAATATTGAAAAAGGAAGAGTATGAGTATTCAACATTTCCGTGTC
GCCCTTATTCCCTTTTTTGCGGCATTTTGCCTTCCTGTTTTTGCTCACCCAGAAACGCTGGTGAAAGTAA
AAGATGCTGAAGATCAGTTGGGTGCACGAGTGGGTTACATCGAACTGGATCTCAACAGCGGTAAGATCCT
TGAGAGTTTTCGCCCCGAAGAACGTTTTCCAATGATGAGCACTTTTAAAGTTCTGCTATGTGGCGCGGTA
TTATCCCGTATTGACGCCGGGCAAGAGCAACTCGGTCGCCGCATACACTATTCTCAGAATGACTTGGTTG
AGTACTCACCAGTCACAGAAAAGCATCTTACGGATGGCATGACAGTAAGAGAATTATGCAGTGCTGCCAT
AACCATGAGTGATAACACTGCGGCCAACTTACTTCTGACAACGATCGGAGGACCGAAGGAGCTAACCGCT
TTTTTGCACAACATGGGGGATCATGTAACTCGCCTTGATCGTTGGGAACCGGAGCTGAATGAAGCCATAC
CAAACGACGAGCGTGACACCACGATGCCTGTAGCAATGGCAACAACGTTGCGCAAACTATTAACTGGCGA
ACTACTTACTCTAGCTTCCCGGCAACAATTAATAGACTGGATGGAGGCGGATAAAGTTGCAGGACCACTT
CTGCGCTCGGCCCTTCCGGCTGGCTGGTTTATTGCTGATAAATCTGGAGCCGGTGAGCGTGGGTCTCGCG
GTATCATTGCAGCACTGGGGCCAGATGGTAAGCCCTCCCGTATCGTAGTTATCTACACGACGGGGAGTCA
GGCAACTATGGATGAACGAAATAGACAGATCGCTGAGATAGGTGCCTCACTGATTAAGCATTGGTAACTG
TCAGACCAAGTTTACTCATATATACTTTAGATTGATTTAAAACTTCATTTTTAATTTAAAAGGATCTAGG
TGAAGATCCTTTTTGATAATCTCATGACCAAAATCCCTTAACGTGAGTTTTCGTTCCACTGAGCGTCAGA
CCCCGTAGAAAAGATCAAAGGATCTTCTTGAGATCCTTTTTTTCTGCGCGTAATCTGCTGCTTGCAAACA
AAAAAACCACCGCTACCAGCGGTGGTTTGTTTGCCGGATCAAGAGCTACCAACTCTTTTTCCGAAGGTAA
CTGGCTTCAGCAGAGCGCAGATACCAAATACTGTTCTTCTAGTGTAGCCGTAGTTAGGCCACCACTTCAA
GAACTCTGTAGCACCGCCTACATACCTCGCTCTGCTAATCCTGTTACCAGTGGCTGCTGCCAGTGGCGAT
AAGTCGTGTCTTACCGGGTTGGACTCAAGACGATAGTTACCGGATAAGGCGCAGCGGTCGGGCTGAACGG
GGGGTTCGTGCACACAGCCCAGCTTGGAGCGAACGACCTACACCGAACTGAGATACCTACAGCGTGAGCT
ATGAGAAAGCGCCACGCTTCCCGAAGGGAGAAAGGCGGACAGGTATCCGGTAAGCGGCAGGGTCGGAACA
GGAGAGCGCACGAGGGAGCTTCCAGGGGGAAACGCCTGGTATCTTTATAGTCCTGTCGGGTTTCGCCACC
TCTGACTTGAGCGTCGATTTTTGTGATGCTCGTCAGGGGGGCGGAGCCTATGGAAAAACGCCAGCAACGC
GGCCTTTTTACGGTTCCTGGCCTTTTGCTGGCCTTTTGCTCACATGTTCTTTCCTGCGTTATCCCCTGAT
TCTGTGGATAACCGTATTACCGCCTTTGAGTGAGCTGATACCGCTCGCCGCAGCCGAACGACCGAGCGCA
GCGAGTCAGTGAGCGAGGAAGCGGAAGAGCGCCCAATACGCAAACCGCCTCTCCCCGCGCGTTGGCCGAT
TCATTAATGCAGCTGGCACGACAGGTTTCCCGACTGGAAAGCGGGCAGTGAGCGCAACGCAATTAATGTG
AGTTAGCTCACTCATTAGGCACCCCAGGCTTTACACTTTATGCTTCCGGCTCGTATGTTGTGTGGAATTG
TGAGCGGATAACAATTTCACACAGGAAACAGCTATGACCATGATTACGCCAAGCGCGCAATTAACCCTCA
CTAAAGGGAACAAAAGCTGGAGCTGCAAGCTTAATGTAGTCTTATGCAATACTCTTGTAGTCTTGCAACA
TGGTAACGATGAGTTAGCAACATGCCTTACAAGGAGAGAAAAAGCACCGTGCATGCCGATTGGTGGAAGT
AAGGTGGTACGATCGTGCCTTATTAGGAAGGCAACAGACGGGTCTGACATGGATTGGACGAACCACTGAA
TTGCCGCATTGCAGAGATATTGTATTTAAGTGCCTAGCTCGATACATAAACGGGTCTCTCTGGTTAGACC
AGATCTGAGCCTGGGAGCTCTCTGGCTAACTAGGGAACCCACTGCTTAAGCCTCAATAAAGCTTGCCTTG
AGTGCTTCAAGTAGTGTGTGCCCGTCTGTTGTGTGACTCTGGTAACTAGAGATCCCTCAGACCCTTTTAG
TCAGTGTGGAAAATCTCTAGCAGTGGCGCCCGAACAGGGACTTGAAAGCGAAAGGGAAACCAGAGGAGCT
CTCTCGACGCAGGACTCGGCTTGCTGAAGCGCGCACGGCAAGAGGCGAGGGGCGGCGACTGGTGAGTACG
CCAAAAATTTTGACTAGCGGAGGCTAGAAGGAGAGAGATGGGTGCGAGAGCGTCAGTATTAAGCGGGGGA
GAATTAGATCGCGATGGGAAAAAATTCGGTTAAGGCCAGGGGGAAAGAAAAAATATAAATTAAAACATAT
AGTATGGGCAAGCAGGGAGCTAGAACGATTCGCAGTTAATCCTGGCCTGTTAGAAACATCAGAAGGCTGT
AGACAAATACTGGGACAGCTACAACCATCCCTTCAGACAGGATCAGAAGAACTTAGATCATTATATAATA
CAGTAGCAACCCTCTATTGTGTGCATCAAAGGATAGAGATAAAAGACACCAAGGAAGCTTTAGACAAGAT
AGAGGAAGAGCAAAACAAAAGTAAGACCACCGCACAGCAAGCGGCCGCTGATCTTCAGACCTGGAGGAGG
AGATATGAGGGACAATTGGAGAAGTGAATTATATAAATATAAAGTAGTAAAAATTGAACCATTAGGAGTA
GCACCCACCAAGGCAAAGAGAAGAGTGGTGCAGAGAGAAAAAAGAGCAGTGGGAATAGGAGCTTTGTTCC
TTGGGTTCTTGGGAGCAGCAGGAAGCACTATGGGCGCAGCGTCAATGACGCTGACGGTACAGGCCAGACA
ATTATTGTCTGGTATAGTGCAGCAGCAGAACAATTTGCTGAGGGCTATTGAGGCGCAACAGCATCTGTTG
CAACTCACAGTCTGGGGCATCAAGCAGCTCCAGGCAAGAATCCTGGCTGTGGAAAGATACCTAAAGGATC
AACAGCTCCTGGGGATTTGGGGTTGCTCTGGAAAACTCATTTGCACCACTGCTGTGCCTTGGAATGCTAG
TTGGAGTAATAAATCTCTGGAACAGATTTGGAATCACACGACCTGGATGGAGTGGGACAGAGAAATTAAC
AATTACACAAGCTTAATACACTCCTTAATTGAAGAATCGCAAAACCAGCAAGAAAAGAATGAACAAGAAT
TATTGGAATTAGATAAATGGGCAAGTTTGTGGAATTGGTTTAACATAACAAATTGGCTGTGGTATATAAA
ATTATTCATAATGATAGTAGGAGGCTTGGTAGGTTTAAGAATAGTTTTTGCTGTACTTTCTATAGTGAAT
AGAGTTAGGCAGGGATATTCACCATTATCGTTTCAGACCCACCTCCCAACCCCGAGGGGACCCTTGCGCC
TTTTCCAAGGCAGCCCTGGGTTTGCGCAGGGACGCGGCTGCTCTGGGCGTGGTTCCGGGAAACGCAGCGG
CGCCGACCCTGGGTCTCGCACATTCTTCACGTCCGTTCGCAGCGTCACCCGGATCTTCGCCGCTACCCTT
GTGGGCCCCCCGGCGACGCTTCCTGCTCCGCCCCTAAGTCGGGAAGGTTCCTTGCGGTTCGCGGCGTGCC
GGACGTGACAAACGGAAGCCGCACGTCTCACTAGTACCCTCGCAGACGGACAGCGCCAGGGAGCAATGGC
AGCGCGCCGACCGCGATGGGCTGTGGCCAATAGCGGCTGCTCAGCAGGGCGCGCCGAGAGCAGCGGCCGG
GAAGGGGCGGTGCGGGAGGCGGGGTGTGGGGCGGTAGTGTGGGCCCTGTTCCTGCCCGCGCGGTGTTCCG
CATTCTGCAAGCCTCCGGAGCGCACGTCGGCAGTCGGCTCCCTCGTTGACCGAATCACCGACCTCTCTCC
CCAGGGGGTACCACCATGGCCAAGCCTTTGTCTCAAGAAGAATCCACCCTCATTGAAAGAGCAACGGCTA
CAATCAACAGCATCCCCATCTCTGAAGACTACAGCGTCGCCAGCGCAGCTCTCTCTAGCGACGGCCGCAT
CTTCACTGGTGTCAATGTATATCATTTTACTGGGGGACCTTGTGCAGAACTCGTGGTGCTGGGCACTGCT
GCTGCTGCGGCAGCTGGCAACCTGACTTGTATCGTCGCGATCGGAAATGAGAACAGGGGCATCTTGAGCC
CCTGCGGACGGTGCCGACAGGTGCTTCTCGATCTGCATCCTGGGATCAAAGCCATAGTGAAGGACAGTGA
TGGACAGCCGACGGCAGTTGGGATTCGTGAATTGCTGCCCTCTGGTTATGTGTGGGAGGGCCTGCAGCTG
CAGTAGTAAGAATTCTAGATCTTGAGACAAATGGCAGTATTCATCCACAATTTTAAAAGAAAAGGGGGGA
TTGGGGGGTACAGTGCAGGGGAAAGAATAGTAGACATAATAGCAACAGACATACAAACTAAAGAATTACA
AAAACAAATTACAAAAATTCAAAATTTTCGGGTTTATTACAGGGACAGCAGAGATCCACTTTGGCGCCGG
CTCGAGGGGGCCCGGGG
Features (pLannotate 1.2.2; 31 found; start..end, strand, type, name):
     58..361     +  enhancer       CMV enhancer: human cytomegalovirus immediate early enhancer
    362..565     +  promoter       CMV promoter: human cytomegalovirus (CMV) immediate early promoter
    589..606     +  protein_bind   attB1 (fragment): mutant version of attB; core recombination site for the Gateway® BP reaction BP Clonase™
    612..1538    +  CDS            CALHM5: CAHM5_HUMAN - Also known as C6orf188, FAM26E. Experimental evidence at protein level: Swiss-Prot protein existence level 1. Pore-forming subunit of a voltage-gated ion channel. From Homo sapiens (Human).
   1540..1564    -  protein_bind   attB2: mutant version of attB; recombination site for the Gateway® BP reaction BP Clonase™
   1566..1607    +  CDS            V5 tag: epitope tag from simian virus 5
   1649..2237    +  misc_feature   WPRE: woodchuck hepatitis virus posttranscriptional regulatory element
   2288..2307    +  misc_feature   cPPT/CTS (fragment): central polypurine tract and central termination sequence of HIV-1
   2309..2542    +  LTR            3' LTR (ΔU3): self-inactivating 3' long terminal repeat (LTR) from HIV-1
   2620..2741    +  polyA_signal   SV40 poly(A) signal: SV40 polyadenylation signal
   2781..2916    +  rep_origin     SV40 ori: SV40 origin of replication
   2937..2955    -  promoter       T7 promoter: promoter for bacteriophage T7 RNA polymerase
   2963..3118    +  CDS            lacZα (fragment): LacZα fragment of β-galactosidase; lacZ fragment
   3123..3551    +  rep_origin     f1 ori (sequence partly withheld): f1 bacteriophage origin of replication; arrow indicates direction of (+) strand synthesis
   3604..3708    +  promoter       AmpR promoter: bla
   3709..4569    +  CDS            AmpR: β-lactamase; bla; confers resistance to ampicillin, carbenicillin, and related antibiotics
   4740..5328    +  rep_origin     ori: high-copy-number ColE1/pMB1/pBR322/pUC origin of replication
   5511..5603    +  CDS            lacI (fragment): lac repressor; lacI; The lac repressor binds to the lac operator to inhibit transcription in E. coli. This inhibition can be relieved by adding lactose or isopropyl-β-D-thiogalactopyranoside (IPTG).
   5616..5637    +  protein_bind   CAP binding site: CAP binding activates transcription in the presence of cAMP. E. coli catabolite activator protein
   5652..5682    +  promoter       lac promoter: promoter for the E. coli lac operon
   5690..5706    +  protein_bind   lac operator: The lac repressor binds to the lac operator to inhibit transcription in E. coli. This inhibition can be relieved by adding lactose or isopropyl-β-D-thiogalactopyranoside (IPTG). lac repressor encoded by lacI
   5751..5769    +  promoter       T3 promoter: promoter for bacteriophage T3 RNA polymerase
   5797..6023    +  promoter       RSV promoter: Rous sarcoma virus enhancer/promoter
   6024..6204    +  LTR            5' LTR (truncated): truncated 5' long terminal repeat (LTR) from HIV-1
   6251..6376    +  misc_feature   HIV-1 Ψ: packaging signal of human immunodeficiency virus type 1
   6360..6723    +  CDS            HIV-1 gag (fragment): gag protein from human immunodeficiency virus 1; gag
   6869..7102    +  misc_feature   RRE: The Rev response element (RRE) of HIV-1 allows for Rev-dependent mRNA export from the nucleus to the cytoplasm.
   7479..7505    +  CDS            Rev (fragment): human immunodeficiency virus 1 (HIV-1) Rev protein; rev; enhances nuclear export of unspliced and incompletely spliced viral mRNAs
   7506..8006    +  promoter       hPGK promoter: human phosphoglycerate kinase 1 promoter
   8018..8413    +  CDS            BSD: blasticidin S deaminase; Aspergillus terreus BSD; confers resistance to blasticidin
   8473..8590    +  misc_feature   cPPT/CTS: central polypurine tract and central termination sequence of HIV-1
