[The description below was written by a language model from this plasmid's Addgene catalogue record and pLannotate feature annotations shown in this document.]
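Description:
IDG_FAM26E_OE_1 is a mammalian overexpression plasmid built on the pLX304 backbone, which the feature table shows to be a third-generation, self-inactivating HIV-1 lentiviral transfer vector. The 8,649-nt plasmid is propagated in E. coli under ampicillin selection (AmpR), using a ColE1/pUC-type origin. The annotation calls this origin high-copy, although the catalogue lists the plasmid as low copy and specifies a recombination-deficient strain, as is common for LTR-containing plasmids. An f1 origin, an SV40 origin and poly(A) signal, and lac and T7/T3 promoter remnants are also present in the backbone.

The viral genome is transcribed from an RSV promoter fused to a truncated 5' LTR. It carries the Ψ packaging signal with a gag fragment, the RRE for Rev-dependent nuclear export, a cPPT/CTS, and a ΔU3 3' LTR that inactivates LTR promoter activity after integration. Two expression units lie within this region. A human PGK promoter drives blasticidin S deaminase, allowing blasticidin selection of transduced or transfected cells. The CMV enhancer/promoter drives the human FAM26E open reading frame, which the annotation identifies as CALHM5, a pore-forming subunit of a voltage-gated ion channel. The ORF was introduced by Gateway cloning and is flanked by attB1 and attB2 sites. The backbone V5 epitope sits immediately after attB2, giving a C-terminally tagged protein detectable with anti-V5 antibodies. A WPRE downstream enhances transcript stability and expression.

The stated purpose is overexpression of FAM26E in mammalian cells. The lentiviral architecture would permit delivery by packaged virus and stable integration.
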