Addgene plasmid #161615: IDG_FAM26E_OE_1
Purpose: Overexpresses FAM26E
Depositing lab: Mike McManus. Depositing organization: University of California, San Francisco (UCSF).
Backbone
  Vector backbone: pLX304
  Vector type: Mammalian Expression
  Selectable markers: Blasticidin
Growth in bacteria
  Bacterial resistance: Ampicillin, 100 μg/mL
  Growth temperature: 30°C
  Growth strain: NEB Stable
  Copy number: Low Copy
Gene/Insert
  Gene/Insert name: FAM26E
  Species: H. sapiens (human)
  Entrez Gene: FAM26E (a.k.a. C6orf188, MGC45451, dJ493F7.3)
  Tag / fusion protein: V5 (C terminal on backbone)
  Cloning method: Gateway Cloning
Terms and licenses: Academic/Nonprofit Terms; Industry Terms: Not Available to Industry
How to cite: IDG_FAM26E_OE_1 was a gift from Mike McManus (Addgene plasmid # 161615 ; http://n2t.net/addgene:161615 ; RRID:Addgene_161615)
