>Addgene plasmid #161615 | IDG_FAM26E_OE_1 | depositor partial sequence | sequence record 313314 | Full Sequence
ATGGATGCTTTTCAGGGCATTTTAAAATTCTTCCTTAATCAGAAAACTGTTATTGGCTACAGCTTCATGG
CTCTGCTGACCGTGGGAAGTGAGCGTCTCTTTTCTGTTGTGGCTTTTAAGTGCCCCTGCAGCACTGAGAA
TATGACCTATGGGCTGGTTTTCCTCTTTGCTCCTGCCTGGGTGTTACTGATCCTGGGATTCTTTCTGAAC
AATAGGTCGTGGAGACTCTTCACAGGCTGCTGTGTGAATCCCAGGAAAATCTTTCCCAGAGGCCACAGCT
GCCGTTTCTTCTACGTCCTCGGCCAGATCACTCTGAGCTCATTGGTGGCTCCAGTGATGTGGCTTTCTGT
GGCTCTGCTCAATGGAACTTTCTATGAATGTGCCATGAGCGGGACGAGAAGTTCAGGACTCCTGGAACTG
ATTTGCAAGGGTAAGCCCAAAGAGTGCTGGGAAGAACTTCACAAAGTATCTTGTGGCAAAACTAGCATGC
TACCTACCGTCAATGAAGAACTGAAACTCTCCCTTCAGGCCCAGTCTCAGATTCTAGGATGGTGCCTGAT
TTGTTCAGCGTCTTTCTTCTCTCTGCTCACCACATGTTATGCTCGCTGCCGATCTAAAGTTAGCTACCTT
CAGCTGAGTTTTTGGAAGACATATGCACAAAAGGAGAAGGAGCAGTTGGAAAATACATTTCTGGACTATG
CCAACAAGCTGAGCGAGAGGAACCTGAAATGTTTTTTTGAAAACAAGAGGCCAGATCCTTTTCCCATGCC
TACGTTTGCTGCCTGGGAGGCTGCTTCAGAGCTGCATTCTTTCCACCAAAGCCAGCAACACTATAGCACC
CTCCACAGAGTGGTGGACAATGGTCTGCAACTTAGCCCTGAGGATGATGAGACGACAATGGTCCTTGTGG
GTACTGCCCACAATATGTACCCAACTTTCTTGTACAAAGTGGTTGGTAAGCCTATCCCTAACCCTCTCCT
CGGTCTCGATTCTACGTAG
